>Addgene plasmid #18603 | T4 Lysozyme N144H WT* | addgene partial sequence | sequence record 24388 | 3primeUP
TANGGAAAAAGCCCGCTCATTAGGCGGGCTCAGATCTGCTCATGTTTGACAGCTTATCATCGATAAGCTT
CGGCAATAAATTCTTGATATGTTTTCATATGTTTCCTTTAAATATTTTAATTAGTAATTGTCTATTCAAG
TAATTGTGAATATACTATCACAATTCCAAGAGAAAGTAAACAGCTTTATAGATTTTTATACGCGTCCCAA
GTGCCAGTTCTAAACGTTGTAATGACTCGTTTTGCGCGATGAGGTGTTTGATTATACCATCTACTTTTAG
CTAAGTTAACTGCTGCTTCATCCCAGCGTTTTTGTTGAAGCATACGTAAAGAGTTAGTAAATCCTGCCAC
ACCGGTTTCTCCCATTTGGAAAACCATATTAATCAATGCAGCGCGACGAACCGCATCAAGAGAATCATAA
ACCGGTTTTAATTTAGCATTTCTCAGAATTCCGCGAACAGCAGCATCAACATCCTGATTAAAGAGTTTTT
CAGCCTCATCTTTTGTAATTACACCATTAGTATTACGCCCAATAGCTTTATCTAATTCAGATTTAGCAGC
ATTAAGTGATGGACTTTTTGTAAGCAAATGACCGATGCCAATAGTGTAATAGCCTTCTGTGTCTTTATAG
ATTTTAAGTCTAAGACCTTCATCTATACGTAACATTTCAAATATATTCATAATACCTCCTAAGCATCGAT
GGATCCTGGTTCCTGTGTGAATGGGTATCCGCTCACATTCACACTTATACGAGCCGATGATAANTGNCAC
AGGGGAGGGGAGAAGNGANCCGTNCCGGGGAATGTACCNCCN
