[The description below was written by a language model from this plasmid's Addgene catalogue record.]
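Description:
T4 Lysozyme N144H WT* is a bacterial expression plasmid built on the pHS1403 backbone (about 5 kb without insert) that carries a point-mutant version of the bacteriophage T4 lysozyme gene (gene e). It is maintained in E. coli as a high-copy plasmid under ampicillin selection. The record does not state the origin of replication, or the promoter and any inducer system that drive expression, and no feature table is provided, so these details of the backbone cannot be described from the information given.

The insert is roughly 600 bp and sits between BamHI and HindIII sites, both of which were preserved during cloning. According to the depositor's notes, the BamHI site lies 27 bp upstream of the start codon and the HindIII site 115 bp downstream of the stop codon, so the fragment includes short flanking untranslated sequence and can be excised or transferred as a unit. The encoded protein carries a histidine in place of asparagine at position 144. The "WT*" designation indicates the parental background in which the substitution was made; in the T4 lysozyme literature this term conventionally refers to the cysteine-free pseudo-wild-type protein, although the record does not spell this out. The alternative name is listed as A144H, which disagrees with the N144H designation on the original residue, and the record does not resolve this. No affinity tags or fusion partners are listed. A single-site variant like this is suited to producing recombinant protein in bacteria for studies of how individual substitutions affect protein structure, stability and folding, though no specific application is recorded.
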