Addgene plasmid #18603: T4 Lysozyme N144H WT*
Depositing lab: Brian Matthews. Depositing organization: University of Oregon.
Backbone
  Vector backbone: pHS1403
  Backbone size w/o insert (bp): 5000
  Vector type: Bacterial Expression
Growth in bacteria
  Bacterial resistance: Ampicillin, 100 μg/mL
  Growth temperature: 37°C
  Growth strain: DH5alpha
  Copy number: High Copy
Gene/Insert
  Gene/Insert name: T4 Lysozyme (alt name: A144H)
  Species: Bacteriophage T4
  Insert size (bp): 600
  Mutation: N144H WT*
  GenBank ID: NP_049736
  Entrez Gene: e (a.k.a. T4p123)
  Cloning method: Restriction Enzyme; 5′ cloning site BamHI (not destroyed); 3′ cloning site HindIII (not destroyed)
  Sequencing primers: 5′ na; 3′ GGCGTATCACGAGGCCC
Terms and licenses: Academic/Nonprofit Terms; Industry Terms: Not Available to Industry
Depositor comments: The BamHI site is 27 bp from the ATG and the HindIII site is 115 bp from the stop.
How to cite: T4 Lysozyme N144H WT* was a gift from Brian Matthews (Addgene plasmid # 18603 ; http://n2t.net/addgene:18603 ; RRID:Addgene_18603)
